>Addgene plasmid #44452 | NOR gate-V2.0 | depositor full sequence | sequence record 60652 | NOR gate-V2.0 sequence 5030 bps
GAATTCGCGGCCGCTTCTAGAGAAAAAATTTATTTGCTTTCGCATCTTTTTGTACCTATAATGTGTGGAA
TGCCAACACAATTAACATCTCAATCAAGGTAAATGCTTTTTGCTTTTTTTGCTATAAACGCAGAAAGGCC
CACCCGAAGGTGAGCCAGTGTGACTCTAGTAGAGAGCGTTCACCGACAAACAACAGATAAAACGAAAGGC
CCAGTCTTTCGACTGAGCCTTTCGTTTTATTTGATGCCTGGAAAGGAGTTTTTTAGTTACCTTAATTGAA
ATAAACGAAATAAAAACTCGCTCGGCCGGCTTGTCGACGACGGCGGTCTCCGTCGTCAGGATCATCCGGG
CTTTCTTTTGGGTATAGCGTCGTGGACAGTCATTCATCTTTCTGCCCCTCCAAAAGCAAAAACCCGCCGA
AGCGGGTTTTTACGTAAATCAGGTGAAACTGACCGATAAGCCGGGGGTTTGTACCGTACACCACTGAGAC
CGCGGTGGTTGACCAGACAAACCACGAAGCTGTCACCGGATGTGCTTTCCGGTCTGATGAGTCCGTGAGG
ACGAAACAGCCTCTACAAATAATTTTGTTTAAGGGCCCAAGTTCACTTAAAAAGGAGATCAACAATGAAA
GCAATTTTCGTACTGAAACATCTTAATCATGCTAAGGAGGTTTTCTAATGCGTAAAGGCGAAGAGCTGTT
CACTGGTGTCGTCCCTATTCTGGTGGAACTGGATGGTGATGTCAACGGTCATAAGTTTTCCGTGCGTGGC
GAGGGTGAAGGTGACGCAACTAATGGTAAACTGACGCTGAAGTTCATCTGTACTACTGGTAAACTGCCGG
TACCTTGGCCGACTCTGGTAACGACGCTGACTTATGGTGTTCAGTGCTTTGCTCGTTATCCGGACCATAT
GAAGCAGCATGACTTCTTCAAGTCCGCCATGCCGGAAGGCTATGTGCAGGAACGCACGATTTCCTTTAAG
GATGACGGCACGTACAAAACGCGTGCGGAAGTGAAATTTGAAGGCGATACTCTGGTAAACCGCATTGAGC
TGAAAGGCATTGACTTTAAAGAAGACGGCAATATCCTGGGCCATAAGCTGGAATACAATTTTAACAGCCA
CAATGTTTACATCACCGCCGATAAACAAAAAAATGGCACTAAAGCGAATTTTAAAATTCGCCACAACGTG
GAGGATGGCAGCGTGCAGCTGGCTGATCACTACCAGCAAAACACTCCAATCGGTGATGGTCCTGTTCTGC
TGCCAGACAATCACTATCTGAGCACGCAAAGCGTTCTGTCTAAAGATCCGAACGAGAAACGCGATCATAT
GGTTCTGCTGGAGTTCGTAACCGCAGCGGGCATCACGCATGGTATGGATGAACTGTACAAATGATGATAC
TAGAGCCAGGCATCAAATAAAACGAAAGGCTCAGTCGAAAGACTGGGCCTTTCGTTTTATCTGTTGTTTG
TCGGTGAACGCTCTCTACTAGAGTCACACTGGCTCACCTTCGGGTGGGCCTTTCTGCGTTTATATACTAG
TAGCGGCCGCTGCAGGAGTCACTAAGGGTTAGTTAGTTAGATTAGCAGAAAGTCAAAAGCCTCCGACCGG
AGGCTTTTGACTAAAACTTCCCTTGGGGTTATCATTGGGGCTCACTCAAAGGCGGTAATCAGATAAAAAA
AATCCTTAGCTTTCGCTAAGGATGATTTCTGCTAGAGCTGTCAGACCAAGTTTACGAGCTCGCTTGGACT
CCTGTTGATAGATCCAGTAATGACCTCAGAACTCCATCTGGATTTGTTCAGAACGCTCGGTTGCCGCCGG
GCGTTTTTTATTGGTGAGAATCCAAGCACTAGGGACAGTAAGACGGGTAAGCCTGTTGATGATACCGCTG
CCTTACTGGGTGCATTAGCCAGTCTGAATGACCTGTCACGGGATAATCCGAAGTGGTCAGACTGGAAAAT
CAGAGGGCAGGAACTGCTGAACAGCAAAAAGTCAGATAGCACCACATAGCAGACCCGCCATAAAACGCCC
TGAGAAGCCCGTGACGGGCTTTTCTTGTATTATGGGTAGTTTCCTTGCATGAATCCATAAAAGGCGCCTG
TAGTGCCATTTACCCCCATTCACTGCCAGAGCCGTGAGCGCAGCGAACTGAATGTCACGAAAAAGACAGC
GACTCAGGTGCCTGATGGTCGGAGACAAAAGGAATATTCAGCGATTTGCCCGAGCTTGCGAGGGTGCTAC
TTAAGCCTTTAGGGTTTTAAGGTCTGTTTTGTAGAGGAGCAAACAGCGTTTGCGACATCCTTTTGTAATA
CTGCGGAACTGACTAAAGTAGTGAGTTATACACAGGGCTGGGATCTATTCTTTTTATCTTTTTTTATTCT
TTCTTTATTCTATAAATTATAACCACTTGAATATAAACAAAAAAAACACACAAAGGTCTAGCGGAATTTA
CAGAGGGTCTAGCAGAATTTACAAGTTTTCCAGCAAAGGTCTAGCAGAATTTACAGATACCCACAACTCA
AAGGAAAAGGACATGTAATTATCATTGACTAGCCCATCTCAATTGGTATAGTGATTAAAATCACCTAGAC
CAATTGAGATGTATGTCTGAATTAGTTGTTTTCAAAGCAAATGAACTAGCGATTAGTCGCTATGACTTAA
CGGAGCATGAAACCAAGCTAATTTTATGCTGTGTGGCACTACTCAACCCCACGATTGAAAACCCTACAAG
GAAAGAACGGACGGTATCGTTCACTTATAACCAATACGCTCAGATGATGAACATCAGTAGGGAAAATGCT
TATGGTGTATTAGCTAAAGCAACCAGAGAGCTGATGACGAGAACTGTGGAAATCAGGAATCCTTTGGTTA
AAGGCTTTGAGATTTTCCAGTGGACAAACTATGCCAAGTTCTCAAGCGAAAAATTAGAATTAGTTTTTAG
TGAAGAGATATTGCCTTATCTTTTCCAGTTAAAAAAATTCATAAAATATAATCTGGAACATGTTAAGTCT
TTTGAAAACAAATACTCTATGAGGATTTATGAGTGGTTATTAAAAGAACTAACACAAAAGAAAACTCACA
AGGCAAATATAGAGATTAGCCTTGATGAATTTAAGTTCATGTTAATGCTTGAAAATAACTACCATGAGTT
TAAAAGGCTTAACCAATGGGTTTTGAAACCAATAAGTAAAGATTTAAACACTTACAGCAATATGAAATTG
GTGGTTGATAAGCGAGGCCGCCCGACTGATACGTTGATTTTCCAAGTTGAACTAGATAGACAAATGGATC
TCGTAACCGAACTTGAGAACAACCAGATAAAAATGAATGGTGACAAAATACCAACAACCATTACATCAGA
TTCCTACCTACGTAACGGACTAAGAAAAACACTACACGATGCTTTAACTGCAAAAATTCAGCTCACCAGT
TTTGAGGCAAAATTTTTGAGTGACATGCAAAGTAAGCATGATCTCAATGGTTCGTTCTCATGGCTCACGC
AAAAACAACGAACCACACTAGAGAACATACTGGCTAAATACGGAAGGATCTGAGGTTCTTATGGCTCTTG
TATCTATCAGTGAAGCATCAAGACTAACAAACAAAAGTAGAACAACTGTTCACCGTTAGATATCAAAGGG
AAAACTGTCCATATGCACAGATGAAAACGGTGTAAAAAAGATAGATACATCAGAGCTTTTACGAGTTTTT
GGTGCATTTAAAGCTGTTCACCATGAACAGATCGACAATGTAACTACTAGAGCTAAATACATTCAAATAT
CTATCCGCTCATGAGACAATAACCCTGATAAATGCTTCAATAATATTGAAAAAGGAAGAATATGAGTATT
CAACATTTCCGTGTCGCCCTTATTCCCTTTTTTGCGGCATTTTGCCTTCCTGTTTTTGCTCACCCAGAAA
CGCTGGTGAAAGTAAAAGATGCCGAAGATCAGTTGGGTGCACGTGTGGGTTACATCGAACTGGACCTCAA
CAGCGGTAAGATTCTTGAGAGTTTTCGCCCCGAAGAACGTTTCCCAATGATGAGCACTTTTAAAGTTCTG
CTCTGTGGCGCGGTATTATCCCGTATTGACGCCGGGCAAGAGCAACTCGGTCGCCGCATACACTATTCTC
AGAATGACTTGGTTGAGTACTCACCAGTCACAGAAAAGCATCTTACGGACGGCATGACAGTACGCGAATT
ATGCAGCGCTGCCATAACCATGAGTGATAACACGGCGGCCAACTTACTTCTGACAACGATCGGAGGACCG
AAGGAGCTTACCGCTTTTTTGCACAACATGGGTGATCATGTAACTCGCCTTGATCGTTGGGAACCGGAGC
TGAATGAAGCCATACCAAACGACGAGCGTGACACCACGATGCCTGTAGCTATGGCAACAACGTTGCGCAA
ACTCTTAACTGGCGAACTTCTTACTCTCGCTTCCCGGCAACAATTAATAGACTGGATGGAGGCGGATAAA
GTTGCAGGACCACTTCTGCGCTCGGCCCTTCCGGCTGGCTGGTTTATTGCTGATAAATCTGGAGCCGGTG
AGCGTGGGTCCCGCGGTATTATTGCAGCCCTGGGGCCAGATGGTAAGCCCTCCCGTATCGTAGTTATCTA
CACGACGGGGAGCCAGGCAACTATGGACGAACGTAATCGCCAGATCGCTGAGATAGGTGCCTCCCTGATT
AAGCATTGGTAATAATACTAGCTCCGGCAAAAAAACGGGCAAGGTGTCACCACCCTGCCCTTTTTCTTTA
AAACCGAAAAGATTACTTCGCGTTTGCCACCTGACGTCTAAGAAAAGGAATATTCAGCAATTTGCCCGTG
CCGAAGAAAGGCCCACCCGTGAAGGTGAGCCAGTGAGTTGATTGCTACGTAATTAGTTAGTTAGCCCTTA
GTGACTCTGCCACCTGACGTCTAAGAAAAGGAATATTCAGCAATTTGCCCGTGCCGAAGAAAGGCCCACC
CGTGAAGGTGAGCCAGTGAGTTGATTGCTACGTAATTAGTTAGTTAGCCCTTAGTGACTC
Features (pLannotate 1.2.2; 19 found; start..end, strand, type, name):
      1..22      +  misc_feature   BioBrick prefix: BioBrick prefix for parts that do not start with "ATG"
     23..40      +  promoter       T5 promoter (fragment): bacteriophage T5 promoter for E. coli RNA polymerase, with embedded lac operator
    129..156     -  terminator     T7Te terminator: phage T7 early transcription terminator
    172..243     -  terminator     rrnB T1 terminator: transcription terminator T1 from the E. coli rrnB gene
    520..569     +  misc_RNA       sTRSV HHRz: hammerhead ribozyme from the tobacco ringspot virus satellite RNA (Khvorova et al., 2003)
    678..1391    +  CDS            superfolder GFP: GFP variant that folds robustly even when fused to poorly folded proteins (Pédelacq et al., 2006)
   1414..1485    +  terminator     rrnB T1 terminator: transcription terminator T1 from the E. coli rrnB gene
   1501..1528    +  terminator     T7Te terminator: phage T7 early transcription terminator
   1535..1555    +  misc_feature   BioBrick suffix: universal suffix for all parts
   1591..1622    +  terminator     tonB terminator: bidirectional E. coli tonB-P14 transcription terminator
   1669..1709    -  terminator     bacterial terminator (fragment): putative bacterial transcription terminator
   1747..1841    +  terminator     lambda t0 terminator: transcription terminator from phage lambda
   2333..2555    +  rep_origin     pSC101 ori: low-copy replication origin that requires the Rep101 protein
   2603..3553    +  CDS            Rep101: RepA protein needed for replication with the pSC101 origin; rep101
   3770..3839    +  promoter       AmpR promoter: bla
   3842..4702    +  CDS            AmpR: β-lactamase; bla; confers resistance to ampicillin, carbenicillin, and related antibiotics
   4713..4772    +  terminator     his operon terminator: This putative transcriptin terminator from the E. coli his operon has a 2-bp deletion introduced during synthesis. Its efficiency has not been determined.
   4832..4861    -  terminator     T3Te terminator: phage T3 early transcription terminator
   4955..4984    -  terminator     T3Te terminator: phage T3 early transcription terminator
