[The description below was written by a language model from this plasmid's Addgene catalogue record and pLannotate feature annotations shown in this document.]
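Description:
NOR gate-V2.0 is a low-copy bacterial expression plasmid for synthetic biology, built on the BioBrick backbone pSB4A5. It replicates in E. coli through the pSC101 origin together with the plasmid-encoded Rep101 (RepA) protein that this origin requires. Selection is with ampicillin, via a β-lactamase gene under its own promoter. The backbone carries several transcription terminators around the cloning region and the marker (tonB, lambda t0, his operon and T3Te), which insulate the insert from read-through transcription in either direction.

The insert, recorded simply as "NOR-gate", sits between the BioBrick prefix and suffix. The annotation detects a short fragment resembling the T5 promoter at the start of the insert, followed by T7Te and rrnB T1 terminators on the reverse strand relative to the downstream reporter. After these come an sTRSV hammerhead ribozyme, a superfolder GFP coding sequence, and a forward-oriented rrnB T1/T7Te terminator pair. The ribozyme presumably cleaves the 5′ leader so that the reporter transcript has a defined 5′ end regardless of upstream context.

The annotation gives no recombinase recognition sites, and roughly 280 nt between the reverse-strand terminators and the ribozyme carry no annotation. The associated work concerns amplifying genetic logic gates, so a plausible reading is that invertible terminator elements between promoter and reporter control GFP output. A NOR gate would give fluorescence only when neither input is present. However, the record itself does not state the inputs, the recombinases or the exact gate architecture, nor does it confirm the identity of the full promoter. The plasmid serves as a GFP-reporting logic element in E. coli.
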