Addgene plasmid #44452: NOR gate-V2.0
Depositing lab: Drew Endy. Depositing organization: Stanford University. Publication: Amplifying genetic logic gates. Bonnet J, Yin P, Ortiz ME, Subsoontorn P, Endy D. Science. 2013 May 3;340(6132):599-603. doi: 10.1126/science.1232758. Epub 2013 Mar 28. PubMed 23539178.
Backbone
  Vector backbone: pSB4A5
  Vector type: Bacterial Expression, Synthetic Biology
Growth in bacteria
  Bacterial resistance: Ampicillin, 100 μg/mL
  Growth temperature: 37°C
  Growth strain: DH5alpha
  Copy number: Low Copy
Gene/Insert
  Gene/Insert name: NOR-gate
Terms and licenses: Academic/Nonprofit Terms; Industry Terms: Not Available to Industry
How to cite: NOR gate-V2.0 was a gift from Drew Endy (Addgene plasmid # 44452 ; http://n2t.net/addgene:44452 ; RRID:Addgene_44452)
