>Addgene plasmid #44452 | NOR gate-V2.0 | addgene partial sequence | sequence record 63727 | EXFP-internal-R  5'-GAACTCCAGCAGGACCATGT-3'
GAACGCTTTGCGTGCTCAGATAGTGATTGTCTGGCAGCAGAACAGGACCATCACCGATTGGAGTGTTTTG
CTGGTAGTGATCAGCCAGCTGCACGCTGCCATCCTCCACGTTGTGGCGAATTTTAAAATTCGCTTTAGTG
CCATTTTTTTGTTTATCGGCGGTGATGTAAACATTGTGGCTGTTAAAATTGTATTCCAGCTTATGGCCCA
GGATATTGCCGTCTTCTTTAAAGTCAATGCCTTTCAGCTCAATGCGGTTTACCAGAGTATCGCCTTCAAA
TTTCACTTCCGCACGCGTTTTGTACGTGCCGTCATCCTTAAAGGAAATCGTGCGTTCCTGCACATAGCCT
TCCGGCATGGCGGACTTGAAGAAGTCATGCTGCTTCATATGGTCCGGATAACGAGCAAAGCACTGAACAC
CATAAGTCAGCGTCGTTACCAGAGTCGGCCAAGGTACCGGCAGTTTACCAGTAGTACAGATGAACTTCAG
CGTCAGTTTACCATTAGTTGCGTCACCTTCACCCTCGCCACGCACGGAAAACTTATGACCGTTGACATCA
CCATCCAGTTCCACCAGAATAGGGACGACACCAGTGAACAGCTCTTCGCCTTTACGCATTAGAAAACCTC
CTTAGCATGATTAAGATGTTTCAGTACGAAAATTGCTTTCATTGTTGATCTCCTTTTTAAGTGAACTTGG
GCCCTTAAACAAAATTATTTGTAGAGGCTGTTTCGTCCTCACGGACTCATCAGACCGGAAAGCACATCCG
GTGACAGCTTCGTGGTTTGTCTGGTCAACCACCGCGGTCTCAGTGGTGTACGGTACAAACCCCCGGCTTA
TCGGTCAGTTTCACCTGATTTACGTAAAAACCCGCTTCGGCGGGTTTTTGCTTTTGGAGGGGCAGAAAGA
TGAATGACTGTCCACGACGCTATACCCAAAAGAAAGCCCGGATGATCCTGACGACGGA
